Addgene plasmid #54294: mEmerald-UbiquitinC-C-18
Purpose: Localization: Membrane, Excitation: 487, Emission: 509
Depositing lab: Michael Davidson. Depositing organization: Florida State University, Tallahassee.
Backbone
  Vector backbone: mEmerald-C1
  Backbone size w/o insert (bp): 4750
  Vector type: Mammalian Expression
  Selectable markers: Neomycin (select with G418)
Growth in bacteria
  Bacterial resistance: Kanamycin, 50 μg/mL
  Growth temperature: 37°C
  Growth strain: DH5alpha
  Copy number: High Copy
Gene/Insert
  Gene/Insert name: UbiquitinC
  Species: H. sapiens (human)
  Mutation: aa 2-76 of NP_003324.1
  Entrez Gene: UBA52 (a.k.a. CEP52, HUBCEP52, L40, RPL40)
  Promoter: CMV
  Tag / fusion protein: mEmerald (N terminal on backbone)
  Cloning method: Unknown
  Sequencing primers: 5′ CMV-F; 3′ SV40pA-R
Terms and licenses: Academic/Nonprofit Terms; Industry Terms
Depositor comments: . Excitation = 487; Emission = 509. Localization data: Membrane
How to cite: mEmerald-UbiquitinC-C-18 was a gift from Michael Davidson (Addgene plasmid # 54294 ; http://n2t.net/addgene:54294 ; RRID:Addgene_54294)
