[The description below was written by a language model from this plasmid's Addgene catalogue record.]
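Description:
mEmerald-UbiquitinC-C-18 is a mammalian expression plasmid built on the mEmerald-C1 backbone (about 4.75 kb without insert), a C1-type fluorescent protein fusion vector in which the gene of interest is placed downstream of the fluorescent protein coding sequence. It is propagated in E. coli as a high-copy plasmid under kanamycin selection, and it carries a neomycin resistance marker that allows G418 selection of stably transfected mammalian cells. No feature table accompanies the record, so the origin of replication and polyadenylation elements are not explicitly listed, although the 3′ sequencing primer implies an SV40 polyadenylation signal downstream of the insert.

The payload is a human ubiquitin sequence, recorded as amino acids 2–76 of the reference protein, that is, a single ubiquitin unit lacking its initiator methionine. It is fused to the C-terminus of mEmerald, a bright green GFP variant (excitation 487 nm, emission 509 nm), so that mEmerald sits at the N-terminus of the fusion. Expression is driven by the strong constitutive CMV promoter. The "C-18" in the name probably denotes the C-type fusion orientation and an 18-residue linker, but the record does not confirm this. The insert is named UbiquitinC, whereas the linked gene entry is UBA52, a ubiquitin–ribosomal protein fusion gene; the record does not resolve this discrepancy.

The construct is intended for live-cell or fixed-cell fluorescence imaging of tagged ubiquitin in transfected mammalian cells. The depositor annotates its localization as membrane, without further detail on which membranes or conditions.
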