>Addgene plasmid #54294 | mEmerald-UbiquitinC-C-18 | addgene partial sequence | sequence record 92352 | EGFP-C 5'-CATGGTCCTGCTGGAGTTCGTG-3'
GACGAGCTGTACAAGTCCGGACTCAGATCTCGAGCTCAAGCTTCGAATTCGGCAGCGGTGGAGAGCGGTC
AGATCTTCGTGAAGACTCTGACTGGTAAGACCATCACCCTCGAGGTTGAGCCCAGTGACACCATTGAGAA
TGTCAAGGCAAAGATCCAAGATAAGGAAGGCATCCCTCCTGACCAGCAGAGGCTGATCTTTGCTGGAAAA
CAGCTGGAAGATGGGCGCACCCTGTCTGACTACAACATCCAGAAAGAGTCCACCCTGCACCTGGTACTCC
GTCTCAGAGGTGGGTGAGGATCCACCGGATCTAGATAACTGATCATAATCAGCCATACCACATTTGTAGA
GGTTTTACTTGCTTTAAAAAACCTCCCACACCTCCCCCTGAACCTGAAACATAAAATGAATGCAATTGTT
GTTGTTAACTTGTTTATTGCAGCTTATAATGGTTACAAATAAAGCAATAGCATCACAAATTTCACAAATA
AAGCATTTTTTTCACTGCATTCTAGTTGTGGTTTGTCCAAACTCATCAATGTATCTTAACGCGTAAATTG
TAAGCGTTAATATTTTGTTAAAATTCGCGTTAAATTTTTGTTAAATCAGCTCATTTTTTAACCAATAGGC
CGAAATCGGCAAAATCCCTTATAAATCAAAAGAATAGACCGAGATAGGGT
[37 nt withheld, positions 681-717]
AAAGAACGTGGACTCCAACGTCAAAGG
[49 nt withheld, positions 745-793]
TAATCAAGTTTT
